Addgene plasmid #154332: pJW1884
Purpose: sgRNA Target Vector for CRISPR
Depositing lab: Jordan Ward. Depositing organization: University of California, Santa Cruz. Publication: An expanded auxin-inducible degron toolkit for Caenorhabditis elegans. Ashley GE, Duong T, Levenson MT, Martinez MAQ, Johnson LC, Hibshman JD, Saeger HN, Palmisano NJ, Doonan R, Martinez-Mendez R, Davidson BR, Zhang W, Ragle JM, Medwig-Kinney TN, Sirota SS, Goldstein B, Matus DQ, Dickinson DJ, Reiner DJ, Ward JD. Genetics. 2021 Mar 31;217(3). pii: 6104563. doi: 10.1093/genetics/iyab006. PubMed 33677541.
Backbone
  Vector backbone: pJW1839
  Backbone size w/o insert (bp): 3500
  Vector type: Worm Expression, CRISPR
Growth in bacteria
  Bacterial resistance: Ampicillin, 100 μg/mL
  Growth temperature: 37°C
  Growth strain: DH5alpha
  Copy number: High Copy
Gene/Insert
  Gene/Insert name: cxTi10882 site targeting sgRNA (F+E) with R07E5.16 U6 promoter and 3'UTR
  Species: C. elegans (nematode), Synthetic
  Insert size (bp): 20
  Mutation: F+E mutations in sgRNA
  Cloning method: Unknown
  Sequencing primers: 5′ M13 Forward (tgtaaaacgacggccagt); 3′ M13 Reverse (caggaaacagctatgaccatg)
Terms and licenses: Academic/Nonprofit Terms; Industry Terms: Not Available to Industry
Depositor comments: Cloning by SapTrap
How to cite: pJW1884 was a gift from Jordan Ward (Addgene plasmid # 154332 ; http://n2t.net/addgene:154332 ; RRID:Addgene_154332)
