[The description below was written by a language model from this plasmid's Addgene catalogue record and pLannotate feature annotations shown in this document.]
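Description:
pJW1884 is a small, high-copy bacterial plasmid that expresses a single guide RNA in Caenorhabditis elegans for Cas9-mediated genome editing. It is built on the pJW1839 backbone, a pUC-type cloning vector. The sequenced record is 3,187 nt, somewhat shorter than the roughly 3.5 kb listed for the backbone in the catalogue. Propagation in E. coli relies on a ColE1/pUC origin and selection on the AmpR β-lactamase gene with its own promoter. Remnants of the parental cloning vector surround the insert, including split lacZα fragments, the lac promoter, operator and CAP site, and short lacI, rop and bom fragments. These appear to have no role in worm expression. The flanking M13 forward and reverse priming sites are listed for sequencing across the cassette.

The payload is a 20-nt spacer targeting the cxTi10882 site, which the depositor notes was inserted by SapTrap cloning. The spacer sits between the promoter of the C. elegans R07E5.16 U6 snRNA gene and a Streptococcus pyogenes sgRNA scaffold. According to the catalogue entry, the cassette ends with the R07E5.16 3' region, though the feature table does not annotate it. The U6 promoter directs RNA polymerase III transcription of the guide in the worm. The scaffold carries the "F+E" modifications, flip and extension changes to the tracrRNA-derived portion that are generally used to improve sgRNA expression and Cas9 loading. This probably explains why the annotation software recognises only a tracrRNA fragment.

The plasmid does not encode Cas9, so the nuclease must be supplied separately. The associated publication describes an expanded auxin-inducible degron toolkit for C. elegans, suggesting that the guide is used to cut at the cxTi10882 locus for transgene knock-in. The record itself states the purpose only as an sgRNA targeting vector for CRISPR.
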