Features (pLannotate 1.2.2; 13 found; start..end, strand, type, name):
    137..236     +  misc_feature   bom (fragment): basis of mobility region from pBR322
    242..399     -  CDS            lacZα (fragment): LacZα fragment of β-galactosidase; lacZ fragment
    402..751     +  promoter       CeU6 promoter: promoter for the C. elegans R07E5.16 U6 snRNA gene (Dickinson et al., 2013)
    791..858     +  misc_RNA       tracrRNA (fragment): trans-activating CRISPR RNA for the Streptococcus pyogenes CRISPR/Cas9 system
    876..942     +  CDS            lacZα (fragment): LacZα fragment of β-galactosidase; lacZ fragment
    988..1004    -  protein_bind   lac operator: The lac repressor binds to the lac operator to inhibit transcription in E. coli. This inhibition can be relieved by adding lactose or isopropyl-β-D-thiogalactopyranoside (IPTG). lac repressor encoded by lacI
   1012..1042    -  promoter       lac promoter: promoter for the E. coli lac operon
   1057..1078    -  protein_bind   CAP binding site: CAP binding activates transcription in the presence of cAMP. E. coli catabolite activator protein
   1091..1183    -  CDS            lacI (fragment): lac repressor; lacI; The lac repressor binds to the lac operator to inhibit transcription in E. coli. This inhibition can be relieved by adding lactose or isopropyl-β-D-thiogalactopyranoside (IPTG).
   1368..1956    -  rep_origin     ori: high-copy-number ColE1/pMB1/pBR322/pUC origin of replication
   2127..2987    -  CDS            AmpR: β-lactamase; bla; confers resistance to ampicillin, carbenicillin, and related antibiotics
   2988..3092    -  promoter       AmpR promoter: bla
   3187..35      +  CDS            rop (fragment) (across the origin): Rop protein, which maintains plasmids at low copy number; rop
>Addgene plasmid #154332 | pJW1884 | addgene full sequence | sequence record 309450 | Addgene NGS Result
TCGCGCGTTTCGGTGATGACGGTGAAAACCTCTGACACATGCAGCTCCCGGAGACGGTCACAGCTTGTCT
GTAAGCGGATGCCGGGAGCAGACAAGCCCGTCAGGGCGCGTCAGCGGGTGTTGGCGGGTGTCGGGGCTGG
CTTAACTATGCGGCATCAGAGCAGATTGTACTGAGAGTGCACCATATGCGGTGTGAAATACCGCACAGAT
GCGTAAGGAGAAAATACCGCATCAGGCGCCATTCGCCATTCAGGCTGCGCAACTGTTGGGAAGGGCGATC
GGTGCGGGCCTCTTCGCTATTACGCCAGCTGGCGAAAGGGGGATGTGCTGCAAGGCGATTAAGTTGGGTA
ACGCCAGGGTTTTCCCAGTCACGACGTTGTAAAACGACGGCCAGTGAATTCCAAAAAAAACTAGCAATAA
AGGAATAAAAAACTGTACACCTTAAAGGCGCACACTCTGTTTTGCAAATTTTATTTTTAGTTGTGAATTT
TCTGCTGAGACCTGAAAATAGCAACTTTAGTACTACTATAATTTGTCAACCTTTTCAAAAAAAGCATGCA
ATTTTTGAGAAACTCTTATAAAAGCTATTATTAAAAAAACACCTTTTTTCCAAAATTATTCCACAAAAAA
TATGTTATGAAATGCCTACACCCTCTCACACACACTCTTTATACTACTCTGTCAAACTCACGAGATGTCT
GCCGCCTCTTGTGTTGCCCCTATATAAACACCTCCTATTGCGAGATGTCTTGACTGTTGGATGCCTGTGT
AGGTTTAAGAGCTATGCTGGAAACAGCATAGCAAGTTTAAATAAGGCTAGTCCGTTATCAACTTGAAAAA
GTGGCACCGAGTCGGTGCTTTTTTTTGTGAAATTTCTGGCGTAATAGCGAAGAGGCCCGCACCGATCGCC
CTTCCCAACAGTTGCGCAGCCTGAATGGCGAATGGAAGCTTGGCGTAATCATGGTCATAGCTGTTTCCTG
TGTGAAATTGTTATCCGCTCACAATTCCACACAACATACGAGCCGGAAGCATAAAGTGTAAAGCCTGGGG
TGCCTAATGAGTGAGCTAACTCACATTAATTGCGTTGCGCTCACTGCCCGCTTTCCAGTCGGGAAACCTG
TCGTGCCAGCTGCATTAATGAATCGGCCAACGCGCGGGGAGAGGCGGTTTGCGTATTGGGCGCTCATATG
CGCTTCCTCGCTCACTGACTCGCTGCGCTCGGTCGTTCGGCTGCGGCGAGCGGTATCAGCTCACTCAAAG
GCGGTAATACGGTTATCCACAGAATCAGGGGATAACGCAGGAAAGAACATGTGAGCAAAAGGCCAGCAAA
AGGCCAGGAACCGTAAAAAGGCCGCGTTGCTGGCGTTTTTCCATAGGCTCCGCCCCCCTGACGAGCATCA
CAAAAATCGACGCTCAAGTCAGAGGTGGCGAAACCCGACAGGACTATAAAGATACCAGGCGTTTCCCCCT
GGAAGCTCCCTCGTGCGCTCTCCTGTTCCGACCCTGCCGCTTACCGGATACCTGTCCGCCTTTCTCCCTT
CGGGAAGCGTGGCGCTTTCTCATAGCTCACGCTGTAGGTATCTCAGTTCGGTGTAGGTCGTTCGCTCCAA
GCTGGGCTGTGTGCACGAACCCCCCGTTCAGCCCGACCGCTGCGCCTTATCCGGTAACTATCGTCTTGAG
TCCAACCCGGTAAGACACGACTTATCGCCACTGGCAGCAGCCACTGGTAACAGGATTAGCAGAGCGAGGT
ATGTAGGCGGTGCTACAGAGTTCTTGAAGTGGTGGCCTAACTACGGCTACACTAGAAGAACAGTATTTGG
TATCTGCGCTCTGCTGAAGCCAGTTACCTTCGGAAAAAGAGTTGGTAGCTCTTGATCCGGCAAACAAACC
ACCGCTGGTAGCGGTGGTTTTTTTGTTTGCAAGCAGCAGATTACGCGCAGAAAAAAAGGATCTCAAGAAG
ATCCTTTGATCTTTTCTACGGGGTCTGACGCTCAGTGGAACGAAAACTCACGTTAAGGGATTTTGGTCAT
GAGATTATCAAAAAGGATCTTCACCTAGATCCTTTTAAATTAAAAATGAAGTTTTAAATCAATCTAAAGT
ATATATGAGTAAACTTGGTCTGACAGTTACCAATGCTTAATCAGTGAGGCACCTATCTCAGCGATCTGTC
TATTTCGTTCATCCATAGTTGCCTGACTCCCCGTCGTGTAGATAACTACGATACGGGAGGGCTTACCATC
TGGCCCCAGTGCTGCAATGATACCGCGAGACCCACGCTCACCGGCTCCAGATTTATCAGCAATAAACCAG
CCAGCCGGAAGGGCCGAGCGCAGAAGTGGTCCTGCAACTTTATCCGCCTCCATCCAGTCTATTAATTGTT
GCCGGGAAGCTAGAGTAAGTAGTTCGCCAGTTAATAGTTTGCGCAACGTTGTTGCCATTGCTACAGGCAT
CGTGGTGTCACGCTCGTCGTTTGGTATGGCTTCATTCAGCTCCGGTTCCCAACGATCAAGGCGAGTTACA
TGATCCCCCATGTTGTGCAAAAAAGCGGTTAGCTCCTTCGGTCCTCCGATCGTTGTCAGAAGTAAGTTGG
CCGCAGTGTTATCACTCATGGTTATGGCAGCACTGCATAATTCTCTTACTGTCATGCCATCCGTAAGATG
CTTTTCTGTGACTGGTGAGTACTCAACCAAGTCATTCTGAGAATAGTGTATGCGGCGACCGAGTTGCTCT
TGCCCGGCGTCAATACGGGATAATACCGCGCCACATAGCAGAACTTTAAAAGTGCTCATCATTGGAAAAC
GTTCTTCGGGGCGAAAACTCTCAAGGATCTTACCGCTGTTGAGATCCAGTTCGATGTAACCCACTCGTGC
ACCCAACTGATCTTCAGCATCTTTTACTTTCACCAGCGTTTCTGGGTGAGCAAAAACAGGAAGGCAAAAT
GCCGCAAAAAAGGGAATAAGGGCGACACGGAAATGTTGAATACTCATACTCTTCCTTTTTCAATATTATT
GAAGCATTTATCAGGGTTATTGTCTCATGAGCGGATACATATTTGAATGTATTTAGAAAAATAAACAAAT
AGGGGTTCCGCGCACATTTCCCCGAAAAGTGCCACCTGACGTCTAAGAAACCATTATTATCATGACATTA
ACCTATAAAAATAGGCGTATCACGAGGCCCTTTCGTC
